>Addgene plasmid #80628 | UAS-Xbp1spliced | addgene partial sequence | sequence record 154377 | pCasper-hs 5'-GCAACTACTGAAATCTGCCAAG-3'
GAAGAGAACTCTGAATAGGGAATTGGGAATTCATGGCACCCACAGCAAACACAGTGCTAATTACCGTGCC
GCGGACAGCAATCACATCGAATAATCTGCCCAAATTGCGGCCCGCCCCCCTTACGGCAGCTCTGCTGAAG
GTGTCGGCCACGCCCTCCGCCTCGCCCACGCCCTCAAGTTCGGGATACGCATCCTCGTCGAACATGGATG
ACGATAACATGGCTGCATCCCAGCCCAAGGCCAAGAAGCGTCGCCTGGACCATCTAACCTGGGAGGAGAA
AGTGCAAAGAAAGAAGCTAAAGAACCGTGTGGCCGCCCAGACATCGCGTGACCGCAAGAAGGCGCGCATG
GAGGAGATGGACTACGAGATCAAGGAGCTGACAGACAGAACGGAAATACTACAGAACAAGTGCGATAGCC
TGCAGGCCATCAACGAGTCACTGCTGGCCAAGAACCACAAGCTGGACTCGGAGCTGGAGCTGCTGCGCCA
AGAACTCGCCGAACTGAAGCAGCAACAGCAGCACAACACCAGATGCATCAGCCAATCCAACGCCAGCGCA
GGCGCTGAGGGCTGTGCGTCCACCAACCTTGGATCTGCCGCAGGGTATACAACAGGTGGACACACAGTCG
TCAGCGCGTCTGCTGGCGGAGCAGCTGAAGAGCAGCAAGAGCCTGGCCTCACTCTGGAAAGTTGTGGCCC
TCTGCCTACTCTACAAGACATGCTTGGCGTCGACGAAGAGTTCGACGTCAAGCGCCTCGAAGAGCTGGCC
GAAAGTCTGCTCGCAGATATCACAGCAGACCTGGAAACAGGCGCTGGAGCGAGCAGCCCAGCTGCTGCCC
AAGATGCAGGCAACGCAGAGCGATTGCCTGGACCAATGGTGGGGCCCGCAGCAGAGCGCTTGGAATCCGA
CGG
