>Addgene plasmid #80628 | UAS-Xbp1spliced | addgene partial sequence | sequence record 154378 | SV40pA-R 5'-GAAATTTGTGATGCTATTGC-3'
AGCTGCAATAAACAAGTTAACAACAACAATTGCATTCATTTTATGTTTCAGGTTCAGGGGGAGGTGTGGG
AGGTTTTTTAAAGCAAGTAAAACCTCTACAAATGTGGTATGGCTGATTATGATCTCTAGTCAAGGCACTA
TACATCAAATATTTTTCCATAATTTTCTTGTATAGCAGTGCAGCTTTTTCCTTTGTGGTGTAAATAGCAA
AGCAAGCAAGAGTTCTATTACTAAACACAGCATGACTCAAAAAACTTAGCAATTCTGAAGGAAAGTCCTT
GGGGTCTTCTACCTTTCTCTTCTTTTTTGGAGGAGTAGAATGTTGAGAGTCAGCAGTAGCCTCATCATCA
CTAGATGGCATTTCTTCTGAGCAAAACAGGTTTTCCTCATTAAAGGCATTCCACCACTGCTCCCATTCAT
CAGTTCCATAGGTTGGAATCTAAAATACACAAACAATTAGAATCAGTAGTTTAACACATTATACACTTAA
AAATTTTATATTTACCTTAGAGCTTTAAATCTCTGTAGGTAGTTTGTCCAATTATGTCACACCACAGAAG
TAAGGTTCCTTCACAAAGATCCTCTAGATCAGAGGCTAGCATAATCAGGAACATCATACGGATAGATCAA
ACTGGGAAACAGCTCGTCAAAGTTGCTCTCCCAGGGGAAATCGTCCTCATCTGCGGGCAGAGTGAGAGCC
ACGGATGTGGGAGAGCCCAGTATGGACTCGTATCCATGGTCCGAGGTGGCCGAGTGTAGAGACAATGCGG
GGGATTTGGCCAACGGGGAGATCGCCTTGACGCGCGGACGTAGGAATCGGTCGATCGGATCGAAGCTTT
