[The description below was written by a language model from this plasmid's Addgene catalogue record.]
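Description:
UAS-Xbp1spliced is an insect expression plasmid built on the pUAST backbone and made for GAL4-dependent expression of a Drosophila melanogaster gene in flies. It is propagated in E. coli under ampicillin selection; the record lists its copy number as unknown and includes no feature table, so the bacterial origin and other backbone elements are not itemised. pUAST is generally known as a P-element transformation vector in which GAL4 upstream activating sequences sit in front of a minimal hsp70 promoter, followed by a cloning site and an SV40 polyadenylation signal. This fits the recorded hsp70 promoter and the SV40 polyA sequencing primer. The standard vector also has P-element ends and a mini-white eye-colour marker for generating and identifying transgenic flies, although this record does not explicitly list these parts.

The insert is the RB isoform of Drosophila Xbp1 (CG9415), which the plasmid name identifies as the spliced form. Xbp1 encodes a transcription factor of the unfolded protein response. Its mRNA undergoes unconventional splicing under endoplasmic reticulum stress, and the spliced transcript gives the active protein. Placing a pre-spliced coding sequence under UAS control should therefore let this form be produced in any tissue where a GAL4 driver is active, independently of stress-induced splicing. No epitope tags or reporter fusions are recorded, and the cloning method is not stated. The stated purpose is expression of the Xbp1 RB isoform in Drosophila, and the associated work concerns the unfolded protein response in a fly model of retinal degeneration.
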