Addgene plasmid #80628: UAS-Xbp1spliced
Purpose: expression of Xbp1 RB isoform in Drosophila
Depositing lab: Pedro Domingos & Herman Steller. Depositing organization: Rockefeller University. Publication: Unfolded protein response in a Drosophila model for retinal degeneration. Ryoo HD, Domingos PM, Kang MJ, Steller H. EMBO J. 2007 Jan 10;26(1):242-52. Epub 2006 Dec 14. 10.1038/sj.emboj.7601477 PubMed 17170705.
Backbone
  Vector backbone: pUAST
  Vector type: Insect Expression
Growth in bacteria
  Bacterial resistance: Ampicillin, 100 μg/mL
  Growth temperature: 37°C
  Growth strain: DH5alpha
  Copy number: Unknown
Gene/Insert
  Gene/Insert name: Xbp1
  Species: D. melanogaster (fly)
  Mutation: RB isoform
  Entrez Gene: Xbp1 (a.k.a. Dmel_CG9415, 138/3, CG 9415, CG9415, DM18, Dmel\CG9415, Dxbp-1, XBP-1, XBP1, Xbp-1, XbpI, anon-EST:Liang-1.41, clone 1.41, dXbp-1, dmXBP1, l(2)k13803, sXbp1, xbp-1, xbp1)
  Promoter: hsp70
  Cloning method: Unknown
  Sequencing primers: 5′ pCasper-hs; 3′ SV40pA-R
Terms and licenses: Academic/Nonprofit Terms; Industry Terms: Not Available to Industry
How to cite: UAS-Xbp1spliced was a gift from Pedro Domingos & Herman Steller (Addgene plasmid # 80628 ; http://n2t.net/addgene:80628 ; RRID:Addgene_80628)
